>Addgene plasmid #70925 | pFOSGE_COF3E08 | depositor partial sequence | sequence record 126867 | insert
ATGGACCAAATGCTAAGCCCCAACTTCTCGATTCCGAGCATCGGAACGCCGCTCCACCAGATGGAAGCGG
ACCAGCAGATAGTGGCCAATCCTGTGTACCATCCTCCGGCTGTATCGCAGCCGGATTCGTTGATGCCGGC
ACCCGGTTCCAGTTCCGTGCAGCACCAGCAGCAGCAACAGCAGTCGGACGCCAGTGGGGGATCAGGTCTC
TTTGGCCACGAACCATCGCTCCCGCTGGCGCACAAACAAATGCAGAGTTACCAGCCATCGGCCTCCTATC
AGCAGCAGCAGCAGCAACAGCAGCTCCAGAGTCAGGCGCCCGGCGGCGGTGGGAGCACTCCGCAGTCCAT
GATGCAGCCGCAGACGCCGCAGAGCATGATGGCCCACATGATGCCCATGAGTGAGCGGAGTGTGGGCGGT
TCGGGGGCCGGAGGTGGCGGAGATGCCCTGAGCAACATCCACCAGACGATGGGCCCCTCCACGCCGATGA
CACCAGCCACACCAGGTTCCGCTGATCCCGGTATTGTGCCACAACTTCAGAACATCGTGTCCACGGTTAA
TCTGTGCTGCAAACTGGACCTCAAGAAAATAGCATTGCATGCGAGAAACGCCGAGTACAATCCTAAGCGA
TTTGCGGCTGTGATTATGCGAATCCGAGAGCCCCGGACCACCGCCCTGATCTTCAGCTCCGGCAAGATGG
TGTGCACAGGGGCAAAGAGTGAGGACGACTCCAGACTGGCAGCGAGAAAGTATGCGCGCATCATCCAAAA
GCTCGGTTTCCCTGCAAAGTTCCTCGACTTTAAGATTCAAAACATGGTCGGCTCCTGCGATGTCAAGTTC
CCCATACGCTTGGAAGGCCTGGTGCTGACCCATTGCAACTTCAGCAGCTACGAGCCTGAGCTATTTCCCG
GCTTAATCTATCGTATGGTGCGACCTCGAATCGTGCTCCTCATCTTCGTGTCCGGAAAGGTGGTGCTCAC
TGGAGCAAAGGTGCGGCAGGAGATCTACGATGCCTTCGACAAGATATTCCCCATTTTAAAGAAGTTCAAG
AAGCAGTCA
