>Addgene plasmid #70925 | pFOSGE_COF3E08 | addgene partial sequence | sequence record 130429 | M13-Rev 5'-CAGGAAACAGCTATGACC-3'
ATAATGATTTTATTTTGACTGATAGTGACCTGTTCGTTGCAACAAATTGATAAGCAATGCTTTCTTATAA
TGCCAACTTTGTACAAGAAAGCTGGGTCTGACTGCTTCTTGAACTTCTTTAAAATGGGGAATATCTTGTC
GAAGGCATCGTAGATCTCCTGCCGCACCTTTGCTCCAGTGAGCACCACCTTTCCGGACACGAAGATGAGG
AGCACGATTCGAGGTCGCACCATACGATAGATTAAGCCGGGAAATAGCTCAGGCTCGTAGCTGCTGAAGT
TGCAATGGGTCAGCACCAGGCCTTCCAAGCGTATGGGGAACTTGACATCGCAGGAGCCGACCATGTTTTG
AATCTTAAAGTCGAGGAACTTTGCAGGGAAACCGAGCTTTTGGATGATGCGCGCATACTTTCTCGCTGCC
AGTCTGGAGTCGTCCTCACTCTTTGCCCCTGTGCACACCATCTTGCCGGAGCTGAAGATCAGGGCGGTGG
TCCGGGGCTCTCGGATTCGCATAATCACAGCCGCAAATCGCTTAGGATTGTACTCGGCGTTTCTCGCATG
CAATGCTATTTTCTTGAGGTCCAGTTTGCAGCACAGATTAACCGTGGACACGATGTTCTGAAGTTGTGGC
ACAATACCGGGATCAGCGGAACCTGGTGTGGCTGGTGTCATCGGCGTGGAGGGGCCCATCGTCTGGTGGA
TGTTGCTCAGGGCATCTCCGCCACCTCCGGCCCCCGAACCGCCCACACTCCGCTCACTCATGGGCATCAT
G
