[The description below was written by a language model from this plasmid's Addgene catalogue record.]
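Description:
pFOSGE_COF3E08 is a Gateway entry clone built on the pDONR221 donor vector backbone, carrying the coding sequence of the Drosophila melanogaster Tbp gene (CG9874), which encodes the TATA-binding protein, a core component of the general transcription factor TFIID. The insert is recorded as 1059 bp and corresponds to the annotated transcript FBtr0071679. It was introduced by Gateway cloning, which for a pDONR-type vector means a BP recombination that replaces the donor vector's counter-selection cassette with the gene of interest, leaving it flanked by attL sites. The plasmid is maintained in standard E. coli as a high-copy plasmid under kanamycin selection. M13 forward and reverse priming sites on either side of the insert are listed for sequence verification.

As an entry clone, the plasmid has no promoter intended to drive expression of the insert, and the record mentions no tags, reporters or other regulatory elements. Whether the open reading frame retains its stop codon is also not stated. Its role is to serve as a shuttle: an LR recombination reaction transfers the Tbp sequence in a defined orientation and reading frame into any compatible Gateway destination vector, where promoters, fusion domains or tags are supplied. The associated publication concerns a systematic analysis of transcriptional regulators and their context-dependent regulatory functions, which suggests that this clone is one member of a larger collection of fly transcription factor and cofactor entry clones prepared for such functional assays. No feature table was provided, so details of the backbone elements rest on the catalogue fields alone.
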