Addgene plasmid #70925: pFOSGE_COF3E08
Purpose: Gateway entry clone
Depositing lab: Alexander Stark. Depositing organization: Research Institute of Molecular Pathology (IMP). Publication: Transcriptional regulators form diverse groups with context-dependent regulatory functions. Stampfel G, Kazmar T, Frank O, Wienerroither S, Reiter F, Stark A. Nature. 2015 Nov 9. doi: 10.1038/nature15545. PubMed 26550828.
Backbone
  Vector backbone: pDONR221
  Backbone manufacturer: Invitrogen
  Backbone size w/o insert (bp): 4762
  Vector type: Gateway entry vector
Growth in bacteria
  Bacterial resistance: Kanamycin, 50 μg/mL
  Growth temperature: 37°C
  Growth strain: DH5alpha
  Copy number: High Copy
Gene/Insert
  Gene/Insert name: Tbp (alt names: FBgn0003687; CG9874, FBtr0071679)
  Species: D. melanogaster (fly)
  Insert size (bp): 1059
  Entrez Gene: Tbp (a.k.a. Dmel_CG9874, CG9874, Dmel\CG9874, RBP, TBP, TBP38, TFIID, TFIIDtau, TfIID, dTBP, dTFIID, dTbp, dtbp, tbp)
  Cloning method: Gateway Cloning
  Sequencing primers: 5′ M13-F20; 3′ M13R
Terms and licenses: Academic/Nonprofit Terms; Industry Terms: Not Available to Industry
How to cite: pFOSGE_COF3E08 was a gift from Alexander Stark (Addgene plasmid # 70925 ; http://n2t.net/addgene:70925 ; RRID:Addgene_70925)
